Addgene plasmid #222135: pEIF3D-a11helixDel-sgEIF3D
Purpose: EIF3D variant overexpression vector with sgRNA targeting eIF3D
Depositing lab: Jonathan Weissman. Depositing organization: Whitehead Institute for Biomedical Research. Publication: Translational fidelity screens in mammalian cells reveal eIF3 and eIF4G2 as regulators of start codon selectivity. She R, Luo J, Weissman JS. Nucleic Acids Res. 2023 Jul 7;51(12):6355-6369. doi: 10.1093/nar/gkad329. PubMed 37144468.
Backbone
  Vector backbone: pMJ179
  Backbone manufacturer: Jonathan Weissman, Addgene plasmid #85996
  Vector type: Lentiviral
Growth in bacteria
  Bacterial resistance: Ampicillin, 100 μg/mL
  Growth temperature: 37°C
  Growth strain: NEB Stable
  Copy number: High Copy
Gene/Insert
  Gene/Insert name: eIF3D
  Species: H. sapiens (human)
  Mutation: T317E, N320E, H321A
  Entrez Gene: EIF3D (a.k.a. EIF3S7, eIF3-p66, eIF3-zeta)
  Tag / fusion protein: BFP-P2A (N terminal on insert)
  Cloning method: Gibson Cloning
Terms and licenses: Academic/Nonprofit Terms; Industry Terms: Not Available to Industry
How to cite: pEIF3D-a11helixDel-sgEIF3D was a gift from Jonathan Weissman (Addgene plasmid # 222135 ; http://n2t.net/addgene:222135 ; RRID:Addgene_222135)
