[The description below was written by a language model from this plasmid's Addgene catalogue record and pLannotate feature annotations shown in this document.]
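Description:
pEIF3D-a11helixDel-sgEIF3D is a 9,917-nt lentiviral transfer plasmid built on the pMJ179 backbone. It combines expression of a human EIF3D variant with a single guide RNA directed against eIF3D. It is propagated in bacteria through a high-copy ColE1/pUC-type origin and selected with ampicillin via the β-lactamase gene. The viral portion is a CMV enhancer/promoter-driven chimeric 5' LTR followed by the HIV-1 Ψ packaging signal with a gag fragment, the RRE for Rev-dependent export of the genomic RNA, and the cPPT/CTS. A WPRE and a truncated 3' LTR close the proviral unit.

The protein payload is driven by the constitutive EF-1α promoter. TagBFP is followed by the EIF3D coding sequence, and the catalogue entry describes the junction as a P2A peptide, so the blue marker and the eIF3D variant should be produced as separate polypeptides from one transcript. This lets transduced cells be identified by blue fluorescence. There is a discrepancy in the record: the plasmid name indicates an α11-helix deletion, whereas the listed mutations are the substitutions T317E, N320E and H321A. Upstream of the EF-1α cassette, the annotation detects an S. pyogenes tracrRNA-derived scaffold fragment, consistent with the sgRNA cassette. The promoter driving the guide is not annotated or stated. Two loxP sites in the same orientation flank the region containing the sgRNA scaffold, EF-1α promoter and BFP–EIF3D cassette, so Cre could in principle excise it.

The design suits replacement experiments in which endogenous eIF3D is targeted while a variant is supplied from the same vector, in the context of work on start codon selectivity. The record does not say which Cas9-based effector is used with the guide, nor how the transgene escapes targeting.
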