Features (pLannotate 1.2.2; 23 found; start..end, strand, type, name):
      9..1180    +  promoter       EF-1α promoter: strong constitutive promoter for human elongation factor EF-1α
   1194..1892    +  CDS            TagBFP: TagBFP is a basic (constitutively fluorescent) blue fluorescent protein published in 2008, derived from Entacmaea quadricolor. It is reported to be a very rapidly-maturing monomer with very low acid sensitivity.
   1959..3548    +  CDS            EIF3D: EIF3D_HUMAN - Also known as EIF3S7 From Homo sapiens (Human).
   3622..3655    +  protein_bind   loxP: Cre-mediated recombination occurs in the 8-bp core sequence (GCATACAT). Cre recombinase
   3688..3711    +  misc_feature   MCS (fragment): pBluescript multiple cloning site
   3711..4299    +  misc_feature   WPRE: woodchuck hepatitis virus posttranscriptional regulatory element
   4300..4319    +  misc_feature   MCS (fragment): pBluescript multiple cloning site
   4321..4821    +  CDS            nef (fragment): NEF_HV1LA - Experimental evidence at protein level: Swiss-Prot protein existence level 1. Extracellular Nef protein targets CD4(+) T-lymphocytes for apoptosis by interacting with CXCR4 surface receptors. From Human immunodeficiency virus type 1 group M subtype B (isolate Lai) (HIV-1).
   4828..5008    +  LTR            5' LTR (truncated): truncated 5' long terminal repeat (LTR) from HIV-1
   5070..5658    -  rep_origin     ori: high-copy-number ColE1/pMB1/pBR322/pUC origin of replication
   5829..6689    -  CDS            AmpR: β-lactamase; bla; confers resistance to ampicillin, carbenicillin, and related antibiotics
   6690..6794    -  promoter       AmpR promoter: bla
   6853..6905    -  misc_feature   bom (fragment): basis of mobility region from pBR322
   7060..7439    +  enhancer       CMV enhancer: human cytomegalovirus immediate early enhancer
   7440..7639    +  promoter       CMV promoter: human cytomegalovirus (CMV) immediate early promoter
   7657..7837    +  LTR            5' LTR (truncated): truncated 5' long terminal repeat (LTR) from HIV-1
   7884..8009    +  misc_feature   HIV-1 Ψ: packaging signal of human immunodeficiency virus type 1
   7993..8331    +  CDS            HIV-1 gag (fragment): gag protein from human immunodeficiency virus 1; gag
   8506..8739    +  misc_feature   RRE: The Rev response element (RRE) of HIV-1 allows for Rev-dependent mRNA export from the nucleus to the cytoplasm.
   9116..9216    +  CDS            Rev (fragment): human immunodeficiency virus 1 (HIV-1) Rev protein; rev; enhances nuclear export of unspliced and incompletely spliced viral mRNAs
   9266..9383    +  misc_feature   cPPT/CTS: central polypurine tract and central termination sequence of HIV-1
   9636..9669    +  protein_bind   loxP: Cre-mediated recombination occurs in the 8-bp core sequence (GCATACAT). Cre recombinase
   9794..9861    +  misc_RNA       tracrRNA (fragment): trans-activating CRISPR RNA for the Streptococcus pyogenes CRISPR/Cas9 system
>Addgene plasmid #222135 | pEIF3D-a11helixDel-sgEIF3D | addgene full sequence | sequence record 448686 | Addgene NGS Result
CCATGCATGTGCCCGTCAGTGGGCAGAGCGCACATCGCCCACAGTCCCCGAGAAGTTGGGGGGAGGGGTC
GGCAATTGAACCGGTGCCTAGAGAAGGTGGCGCGGGGTAAACTGGGAAAGTGATGTCGTGTACTGGCTCC
GCCTTTTTCCCGAGGGTGGGGGAGAACCGTATATAAGTGCAGTAGTCGCCGTGAACGTTCTTTTTCGCAA
CGGGTTTGCCGCCAGAACACAGGTAAGTGCCGTGTGTGGTTCCCGCGGGCCTGGCCTCTTTACGGGTTAT
GGCCCTTGCGTGCCTTGAATTACTTCCACCTGGCTGCAGTACGTGATTCTTGATCCCGAGCTTCGGGTTG
GAAGTGGGTGGGAGAGTTCGAGGCCTTGCGCTTAAGGAGCCCCTTCGCCTCGTGCTTGAGTTGAGGCCTG
GCCTGGGCGCTGGGGCCGCCGCGTGCGAATCTGGTGGCACCTTCGCGCCTGTCTCGCTGCTTTCGATAAG
TCTCTAGCCATTTAAAATTTTTGATGACCTGCTGCGACGCTTTTTTTCTGGCAAGATAGTCTTGTAAATG
CGGGCCAAGATCTGCACACTGGTATTTCGGTTTTTGGGGCCGCGGGCGGCGACGGGGCCCGTGCGTCCCA
GCGCACATGTTCGGCGAGGCGGGGCCTGCGAGCGCGGCCACCGAGAATCGGACGGGGGTAGTCTCAAGCT
GGCCGGCCTGCTCTGGTGCCTGGCCTCGCGCCGCCGTGTATCGCCCCGCCCTGGGCGGCAAGGCTGGCCC
GGTCGGCACCAGTTGCGTGAGCGGAAAGATGGCCGCTTCCCGGCCCTGCTGCAGGGAGCTCAAAATGGAG
GACGCGGCGCTCGGGAGAGCGGGCGGGTGAGTCACCCACACAAAGGAAAAGGGCCTTTCCGTCCTCAGCC
GTCGCTTCATGTGACTCCACGGAGTACCGGGCGCCGTCCAGGCACCTCGATTAGTTCTCGCGCTTTTGGA
GTACGTCGTCTTTAGGTTGGGGGGAGGGGTTTTATGCGATGGAGTTTCCCCACACTGAGTGGGTGGAGAC
TGAAGTTAGGCCAGCTTGGCACTTGATGTAATTCTCCTTGGAATTTGCCCTTTTTGAGTTTGGATCTTGG
TTCATTCTCAAGCCTCAGACAGTGGTTCAAAGTTTTTTTCTTCCATTTCAGGTGTCGTGAGCTAGCCGCC
ACCATGAGCGAGCTGATTAAGGAGAACATGCACATGAAGCTGTACATGGAGGGCACCGTGGACAACCATC
ACTTCAAGTGCACATCCGAGGGCGAAGGCAAGCCCTACGAGGGCACCCAGACCATGAGAATCAAGGTGGT
CGAGGGCGGCCCTCTCCCCTTCGCCTTCGACATCCTGGCTACTAGCTTCCTCTACGGCAGCAAGACCTTC
ATCAACCACACCCAGGGCATCCCCGACTTCTTCAAGCAGTCCTTCCCTGAGGGCTTCACATGGGAGAGAG
TCACCACATACGAAGACGGGGGCGTGCTGACCGCTACCCAGGACACCAGCCTCCAGGACGGCTGCCTCAT
CTACAACGTCAAGATCAGAGGGGTGAACTTCACATCCAACGGCCCTGTGATGCAGAAGAAAACACTCGGC
TGGGAGGCCTTCACCGAGACGCTGTACCCCGCTGACGGCGGCCTGGAAGGCAGAAACGACATGGCCCTGA
AGCTCGTGGGCGGGAGCCATCTGATCGCAAACATCAAGACCACATATAGATCCAAGAAACCCGCTAAGAA
CCTCAAGATGCCTGGCGTCTACTATGTGGACTACAGACTGGAAAGAATCAAGGAGGCCAACAACGAGACC
TACGTCGAGCAGCACGAGGTGGCAGTGGCCAGATACTGCGACCTCCCTAGCAAACTGGGGCACAAGCTTA
ATGGTAGTGGGGCTACTAACTTCAGCCTGCTGAAGCAGGCTGGAGACGTGGAGGAGAACCCTGGACCTGC
AAAGTTCATGACACCCGTGATCCAGGACAACCCCTCAGGCTGGGGTCCCTGTGCGGTTCCCGAGCAGTTT
CGGGATATGCCCTACCAGCCGTTCAGCAAAGGAGATCGGCTAGGAAAGGTTGCAGACTGGACAGGAGCCA
CATACCAAGATAAGAGGTACACAAATAAGTACTCCTCTCAGTTTGGTGGTGGAAGTCAATATGCTTATTT
CCATGAGGAGGATGAAAGTAGCTTCCAGCTGGTGGATACAGCGCGCACACAGAAGACGGCCTACCAGCGG
AATCGAATGAGATTTGCCCAGAGGAACCTCCGCAGAGACAAAGATCGTCGGAACATGTTGCAGTTCAACC
TGCAGATCCTGCCTAAGAGTGCCAAACAGAAAGAGAGAGAACGCATTCGACTGCAGAAAAAGTTCCAGAA
ACAATTTGGGGTTAGGCAGAAATGGGATCAGAAATCACAGAAACCCCGAGACTCTTCAGTTGAAGTTCGT
AGTGATTGGGAAGTGAAAGAGGAAATGGATTTTCCTCAGTTGATGAAGATGCGCTACTTGGAAGTATCAG
AGCCACAGGACATTGAGTGTTGTGGGGCCCTAGAATACTACGACAAAGCCTTTGACCGCATCACCACGAG
GAGTGAGAAGCCACTGCGGAGCATCAAGCGCATCTTCCACACTGTCACCACCACAGACGACCCTGTCATC
CGCAAGCTGGCAAAAACTCAGGGGAATGTGTTTGCCACTGATGCCATCCTGGCCACGCTGATGAGCTGTA
CCCGCTCAGTGTATTCCTGGGATATTGTCGTCCAGAGAGTTGGGTCCAAACTCTTCTTTGACAAGAGAGA
CAACTCTGACTTTGACCTCCTGACAGTGAGTGAGACTGCCAATGAGCCCCCTCAAGATGAAGGTAATTCC
TTCAATTCACCCCGCAACCTGGCCATGGAGGCAGAGTACATCGAGGCCAATTTCTCCCAGCAGTGCTTGA
GAATGGGGAAGGAAAGATACAACTTCCCCAACCCAAACCCGTTTGTGGAGGACGACATGGATAAGAATGA
AATCGCCTCTGTTGCGTACCGTTACCGCAGGTGGAAGCTTGGAGATGATATTGACCTTATTGTCCGTTGT
GAGCACGATGGCGTCATGACTGGAGCCAACGGGGAAGTGTCCTTCATCAACATCAAGACACTCAATGAGT
GGGATTCCAGGCACTGTAATGGCGTTGACTGGCGTCAGAAGCTGGACTCTCAGCGAGGGGCTGTCATTGC
CACGGAGCTGAAGAACAACAGCTACAAGTTGGCCCGGTGGACCTGCTGTGCTTTGCTGGCTGGATCTGAG
TACCTCAAGCTTGGTTATGTGTCTCGGTACCACGTGAAAGACTCCTCACGCCACGTCATCCTAGGCACCC
AGCAGTTCAAGCCTAATGAGTTTGCCAGCCAGATCAACCTGAGCGTGGAGAATGCCTGGGGCATTTTACG
CTGCGTCATTGACATCTGCATGAAGCTGGAGGAGGGCAAATACCTCATCCTCAAGGACCCCAACAAGCAG
GTCATCCGTGTCTACAGCCTCCCTGATGGCACCTTCAGCTCTGATGAAGATGAGGAGGAAGAGGAGGAGG
AAGAAGAGGAAGAAGAAGAGGAAGAAACTTAAGAATTCGTCGAGGGACCTAATAACTTCGTATAGCATAC
ATTATACGAAGTTATACATGTTTAAGGGTTCCGGTTCCACTAGGTACAATTCGATATCAAGCTTATCGAT
AATCAACCTCTGGATTACAAAATTTGTGAAAGATTGACTGGTATTCTTAACTATGTTGCTCCTTTTACGC
TATGTGGATACGCTGCTTTAATGCCTTTGTATCATGCTATTGCTTCCCGTATGGCTTTCATTTTCTCCTC
CTTGTATAAATCCTGGTTGCTGTCTCTTTATGAGGAGTTGTGGCCCGTTGTCAGGCAACGTGGCGTGGTG
TGCACTGTGTTTGCTGACGCAACCCCCACTGGTTGGGGCATTGCCACCACCTGTCAGCTCCTTTCCGGGA
CTTTCGCTTTCCCCCTCCCTATTGCCACGGCGGAACTCATCGCCGCCTGCCTTGCCCGCTGCTGGACAGG
GGCTCGGCTGTTGGGCACTGACAATTCCGTGGTGTTGTCGGGGAAATCATCGTCCTTTCCTTGGCTGCTC
GCCTGTGTTGCCACCTGGATTCTGCGCGGGACGTCCTTCTGCTACGTCCCTTCGGCCCTCAATCCAGCGG
ACCTTCCTTCCCGCGGCCTGCTGCCGGCTCTGCGGCCTCTTCCGCGTCTTCGCCTTCGCCCTCAGACGAG
TCGGATCTCCCTTTGGGCCGCCTCCCCGCATCGATACCGTCGACCTCGATCGAGACCTAGAAAAACATGG
AGCAATCACAAGTAGCAATACAGCAGCTACCAATGCTGATTGTGCCTGGCTAGAAGCACAAGAGGAGGAG
GAGGTGGGTTTTCCAGTCACACCTCAGGTACCTTTAAGACCAATGACTTACAAGGCAGCTGTAGATCTTA
GCCACTTTTTAAAAGAAAAGGGGGGACTGGAAGGGCTAATTCACTCCCAACGAAGACAAGATATCCTTGA
TCTGTGGATCTACCACACACAAGGCTACTTCCCTGATTGGCAGAACTACACACCAGGGCCAGGGATCAGA
TATCCACTGACCTTTGGATGGTGCTACAAGCTAGTACCAGTTGAGCAAGAGAAGGTAGAAGAAGCCAATG
AAGGAGAGAACACCCGCTTGTTACACCCTGTGAGCCTGCATGGGATGGATGACCCGGAGAGAGAAGTATT
AGAGTGGAGGTTTGACAGCCGCCTAGCATTTCATCACATGGCCCGAGAGCTGCATCCGGACTGTACTGGG
TCTCTCTGGTTAGACCAGATCTGAGCCTGGGAGCTCTCTGGCTAACTAGGGAACCCACTGCTTAAGCCTC
AATAAAGCTTGCCTTGAGTGCTTCAAGTAGTGTGTGCCCGTCTGTTGTGTGACTCTGGTAACTAGAGATC
CCTCAGACCCTTTTAGTCAGTGTGGAAAATCTCTAGCAGCATGTGAGCAAAAGGCCAGCAAAAGGCCAGG
AACCGTAAAAAGGCCGCGTTGCTGGCGTTTTTCCATAGGCTCCGCCCCCCTGACGAGCATCACAAAAATC
GACGCTCAAGTCAGAGGTGGCGAAACCCGACAGGACTATAAAGATACCAGGCGTTTCCCCCTGGAAGCTC
CCTCGTGCGCTCTCCTGTTCCGACCCTGCCGCTTACCGGATACCTGTCCGCCTTTCTCCCTTCGGGAAGC
GTGGCGCTTTCTCATAGCTCACGCTGTAGGTATCTCAGTTCGGTGTAGGTCGTTCGCTCCAAGCTGGGCT
GTGTGCACGAACCCCCCGTTCAGCCCGACCGCTGCGCCTTATCCGGTAACTATCGTCTTGAGTCCAACCC
GGTAAGACACGACTTATCGCCACTGGCAGCAGCCACTGGTAACAGGATTAGCAGAGCGAGGTATGTAGGC
GGTGCTACAGAGTTCTTGAAGTGGTGGCCTAACTACGGCTACACTAGAAGAACAGTATTTGGTATCTGCG
CTCTGCTGAAGCCAGTTACCTTCGGAAAAAGAGTTGGTAGCTCTTGATCCGGCAAACAAACCACCGCTGG
TAGCGGTGGTTTTTTTGTTTGCAAGCAGCAGATTACGCGCAGAAAAAAAGGATCTCAAGAAGATCCTTTG
ATCTTTTCTACGGGGTCTGACGCTCAGTGGAACGAAAACTCACGTTAAGGGATTTTGGTCATGAGATTAT
CAAAAAGGATCTTCACCTAGATCCTTTTAAATTAAAAATGAAGTTTTAAATCAATCTAAAGTATATATGA
GTAAACTTGGTCTGACAGTTACCAATGCTTAATCAGTGAGGCACCTATCTCAGCGATCTGTCTATTTCGT
TCATCCATAGTTGCCTGACTCCCCGTCGTGTAGATAACTACGATACGGGAGGGCTTACCATCTGGCCCCA
GTGCTGCAATGATACCGCGAGACCCACGCTCACCGGCTCCAGATTTATCAGCAATAAACCAGCCAGCCGG
AAGGGCCGAGCGCAGAAGTGGTCCTGCAACTTTATCCGCCTCCATCCAGTCTATTAATTGTTGCCGGGAA
GCTAGAGTAAGTAGTTCGCCAGTTAATAGTTTGCGCAACGTTGTTGCCATTGCTACAGGCATCGTGGTGT
CACGCTCGTCGTTTGGTATGGCTTCATTCAGCTCCGGTTCCCAACGATCAAGGCGAGTTACATGATCCCC
CATGTTGTGCAAAAAAGCGGTTAGCTCCTTCGGTCCTCCGATCGTTGTCAGAAGTAAGTTGGCCGCAGTG
TTATCACTCATGGTTATGGCAGCACTGCATAATTCTCTTACTGTCATGCCATCCGTAAGATGCTTTTCTG
TGACTGGTGAGTACTCAACCAAGTCATTCTGAGAATAGTGTATGCGGCGACCGAGTTGCTCTTGCCCGGC
GTCAATACGGGATAATACCGCGCCACATAGCAGAACTTTAAAAGTGCTCATCATTGGAAAACGTTCTTCG
GGGCGAAAACTCTCAAGGATCTTACCGCTGTTGAGATCCAGTTCGATGTAACCCACTCGTGCACCCAACT
GATCTTCAGCATCTTTTACTTTCACCAGCGTTTCTGGGTGAGCAAAAACAGGAAGGCAAAATGCCGCAAA
AAAGGGAATAAGGGCGACACGGAAATGTTGAATACTCATACTCTTCCTTTTTCAATATTATTGAAGCATT
TATCAGGGTTATTGTCTCATGAGCGGATACATATTTGAATGTATTTAGAAAAATAAACAAATAGGGGTTC
CGCGCACATTTCCCCGAAAAGTGCCACCTGACGTCGACGGATCGGGAGATCTCCCGATCCCCTATGGTGC
ACTCTCAGTACAATCTGCTCTGATGCCGCATAGTTAAGCCAGTATCTGCTCCCTGCTTGTGTGTTGGAGG
TCGCTGAGTAGTGCGCGAGCAAAATTTAAGCTACAACAAGGCAAGGCTTGACCGACAATTGCATGAAGAA
TCTGCTTAGGGTTAGGCGTTTTGCGCTGCTTCGCGATGTACGGGCCAGATATACGCGTTGACATTGATTA
TTGACTAGTTATTAATAGTAATCAATTACGGGGTCATTAGTTCATAGCCCATATATGGAGTTCCGCGTTA
CATAACTTACGGTAAATGGCCCGCCTGGCTGACCGCCCAACGACCCCCGCCCATTGACGTCAATAATGAC
GTATGTTCCCATAGTAACGCCAATAGGGACTTTCCATTGACGTCAATGGGTGGAGTATTTACGGTAAACT
GCCCACTTGGCAGTACATCAAGTGTATCATATGCCAAGTACGCCCCCTATTGACGTCAATGACGGTAAAT
GGCCCGCCTGGCATTATGCCCAGTACATGACCTTATGGGACTTTCCTACTTGGCAGTACATCTACGTATT
AGTCATCGCTATTACCATGGTGATGCGGTTTTGGCAGTACATCAATGGGCGTGGATAGCGGTTTGACTCA
CGGGGATTTCCAAGTCTCCACCCCATTGACGTCAATGGGAGTTTGTTTTGGCACCAAAATCAACGGGACT
TTCCAAAATGTCGTAACAACTCCGCCCCATTGACGCAAATGGGCGGTAGGCGTGTACGGTGGGAGGTCTA
TATAAGCAGCGCGTTTTGCCTGTACTGGGTCTCTCTGGTTAGACCAGATCTGAGCCTGGGAGCTCTCTGG
CTAACTAGGGAACCCACTGCTTAAGCCTCAATAAAGCTTGCCTTGAGTGCTTCAAGTAGTGTGTGCCCGT
CTGTTGTGTGACTCTGGTAACTAGAGATCCCTCAGACCCTTTTAGTCAGTGTGGAAAATCTCTAGCAGTG
GCGCCCGAACAGGGACTTGAAAGCGAAAGGGAAACCAGAGGAGCTCTCTCGACGCAGGACTCGGCTTGCT
GAAGCGCGCACGGCAAGAGGCGAGGGGCGGCGACTGGTGAGTACGCCAAAAATTTTGACTAGCGGAGGCT
AGAAGGAGAGAGATGGGTGCGAGAGCGTCAGTATTAAGCGGGGGAGAATTAGATCGCGATGGGAAAAAAT
TCGGTTAAGGCCAGGGGGAAAGAAAAAATATAAATTAAAACATATAGTATGGGCAAGCAGGGAGCTAGAA
CGATTCGCAGTTAATCCTGGCCTGTTAGAAACATCAGAAGGCTGTAGACAAATACTGGGACAGCTACAAC
CATCCCTTCAGACAGGATCAGAAGAACTTAGATCATTATATAATACAGTAGCAACCCTCTATTGTGTGCA
TCAAAGGATAGAGATAAAAGACACCAAGGAAGCTTTAGACAAGATAGAGGAAGAGCAAAACAAAAGTAAG
ACCACCGCACAGCAAGCGGCCGGCCGCTGATCTTCAGACCTGGAGGAGGAGATATGAGGGACAATTGGAG
AAGTGAATTATATAAATATAAAGTAGTAAAAATTGAACCATTAGGAGTAGCACCCACCAAGGCAAAGAGA
AGAGTGGTGCAGAGAGAAAAAAGAGCAGTGGGAATAGGAGCTTTGTTCCTTGGGTTCTTGGGAGCAGCAG
GAAGCACTATGGGCGCAGCGTCAATGACGCTGACGGTACAGGCCAGACAATTATTGTCTGGTATAGTGCA
GCAGCAGAACAATTTGCTGAGGGCTATTGAGGCGCAACAGCATCTGTTGCAACTCACAGTCTGGGGCATC
AAGCAGCTCCAGGCAAGAATCCTGGCTGTGGAAAGATACCTAAAGGATCAACAGCTCCTGGGGATTTGGG
GTTGCTCTGGAAAACTCATTTGCACCACTGCTGTGCCTTGGAATGCTAGTTGGAGTAATAAATCTCTGGA
ACAGATTTGGAATCACACGACCTGGATGGAGTGGGACAGAGAAATTAACAATTACACAAGCTTAATACAC
TCCTTAATTGAAGAATCGCAAAACCAGCAAGAAAAGAATGAACAAGAATTATTGGAATTAGATAAATGGG
CAAGTTTGTGGAATTGGTTTAACATAACAAATTGGCTGTGGTATATAAAATTATTCATAATGATAGTAGG
AGGCTTGGTAGGTTTAAGAATAGTTTTTGCTGTACTTTCTATAGTGAATAGAGTTAGGCAGGGATATTCA
CCATTATCGTTTCAGACCCACCTCCCAACCCCGAGGGGACCCGACAGGCCCGAAGGAATAGAAGAAGAAG
GTGGAGAGAGAGACAGAGACAGATCCATTCGATTAGTGAACGGATCGGCACTGCGTGCGCCAATTCTGCA
GACAAATGGCAGTATTCATCCACAATTTTAAAAGAAAAGGGGGGATTGGGGGGTACAGTGCAGGGGAAAG
AATAGTAGACATAATAGCAACAGACATACAAACTAAAGAATTACAAAAACAAATTACAAAAATTCAAAAT
TTTCGGGTTTATTACAGGGACAGCAGAGATCCAGTTTGGTTAGTACCGGGCCCGCTCTAGAGATCCGACG
CGCCATCTCTAGGCCCGCGCCGGCCCCCTCGCACGGACTTGTGGGAGAAGCTCGGCTACTCCCCTGCCCC
GGTTAATTTGCATATAATATTTCCTAGTAACTATAGAGGCTTAATGTGCGATAAAAGACAGATAATCTGT
TCTTTTTAATACTAGCTACATTTTACATGATAGGCTTGGATTTCTATAACTTCGTATAGCATACATTATA
CGAAGTTATAAACAGCACAAAAGGAAACTCACCCTAACTGTAAAGTAATTGTGTGTTTTGAGACTATAAG
TATCCCTTGGAGAACCACCTTGTTGGCTGCTGCTAACGCGGTCCCGTTTAAGAGCTAAGCTGGAAACAGC
ATAGCAAGTTTAAATAAGGCTAGTCCGTTATCAACTTGAAAAAGTGGCACCGAGTCGGTGCTTTTTTTCT
CGAGTACTAGGATCCATTAGGCGGCCGCGTGGATAACCGTATTACCG
